>Addgene plasmid #102978 | pBabe hygro NFS1 CD | addgene partial sequence | sequence record 200633 | Addgene Partial NGS Result
GTTATTGTCTCATGAGCGGATACATATTTGAATGTATTTAGAAAAATAAACAAATAGGGGTTCCGCGCAC
ATTTCCCCGAAAAGTGCCACCTGCAGCCTGAATATGGGCCAAACAGGATATCTGTGGTAAGCAGTTCCTG
CCCCGGCTCAGGGCCAAGAACAGATGGAACAGCTGAATATGGGCCAAACAGGATATCTGTGGTAAGCAGT
TCCTGCCCCGGCTCAGGGCCAAGAACAGATGGTCCCCAGATGCGGTCCAGCCCTCAGCAGTTTCTAGAGA
ACCATCAGATGTTTCCAGGGTGCCCCAAGGACCTGAAATGACCCTGTGCCTTATTTGAACTAACCAATCA
GTTCGCTTCTCGCTTCTGTTCGCGCGCTTCTGCTCCCCGAGCTCAATAAAAGAGCCCACAACCCCTCACT
CGGGGCGCCAGTCCTCCGATTGACTGAGTCGCCCGGGTACCCGTGTATCCAATAAACCCTCTTGCAGTTG
CATCCGACTTGTGGTCTCGCTGTTCCTTGGGAGGGTCTCCTCTGAGTGATTGACTACCCGTCAGCGGGGG
TCTTTCATTTGGGGGCTCGTCCGGGATCGGGAGACCCCTGCCCAGGGACCACCGACCCACCACCGGGAGG
CAAGCTGGCCAGCAACTTATCTGTGTCTGTCCGATTGTCTAGTGTCTATGACTGATTTTATGCGCCTGCG
TCGGTACTAGTTAGCTAACTAGCTCTGTATCTGGCGGACCCGTGGTGGAACTGACGAGTTCTGAACACCC
GGCCGCAACCCTGGGAGACGTCCCAGGGACTTTGGGGGCCGTTTTTGTGGCCCGACCTGAGGAAGGGAGT
CGATGTGGAATCCGACCCCGTCAGGATATGTGGTTCTGGTAGGAGACGAGAACCTAAAACAGTTCCCGCC
TCCGTCTGAATTTTTGCTTTCGGTTTGGAACCGAAGCCGCGCGTCTTGTCTGCTGCAGCGCTGCAGCATC
GTTCTGTGTTGTCTCTGTCTGACTGTGTTTCTGTATTTGTCTGAAAATTAGGGCCAGACTGTTACCACTC
CCTTAAGTTTGACCTTAGGTCACTGGAAAGATGTCGAGCGGATCGCTCACAACCAGTCGGTAGATGTCAA
GAAGAGACGTTGGGTTACCTTCTGCTCTGCAGAATGGCCAACCTTTAACGTCGGATGGCCGCGAGACGGC
ACCTTTAACCGAGACCTCATCACCCAGGTTAAGATCAAGGTCTTTTCACCTGGCCCGCATGGACACCCAG
ACCAGGTCCCCTACATCGTGACCTGGGAAGCCTTGGCTTTTGACCCCCCTCCCTGGGTCAAGCCCTTTGT
ACACCCTAAGCCTCCGCCTCCTCTTCCTCCATCCGCCCCGTCTCTCCCCCTTGAACCTCCTCGTTCGACC
CCGCCTCGATCCTCCCTTTATCCAGCCCTCACTCCTTCTCTAGGCGCCGGCCGGATCCACCATGCTGCTC
CGAGCCGCTTGGAGGCGGGCGGCAGTGGCGGTGACAGCGGCTCCAGGGCCGAAGCCCGCGGCGCCCACTC
GGGGGCTGCGCCTGCGCGTTGGAGACCGTGCTCCTCAGTCTGCGGTTCCCGCAGATACAGCCGCTGCCCC
GGAGGTGGGGCCAGTGCTGCGACCTCTCTATATGGATGTGCAAGCTACAACTCCTCTGGACCCCCGGGTG
CTTGATGCCATGCTCCCTTACCTAATTAACTACTATGGGAACCCACACTCCCGGACACATGCTTATGGCT
GGGAGAGTGAGGCAGCCATGGAACGTGCTCGTCAGCAAGTAGCATCTCTGATTGGAGCTGATCCTCGTGA
GATCATTTTTACTAGTGGTGCTACTGAATCCAACAACATAGCAATTAAGGGGGTGGCCCGATTCTACAGG
TCACGGAAAAAGCACTTGATCACCACCCAGACAGAACACAAATGTGTCTTGGACTCCTGCCGTTCACTGG
AAGCTGAGGGCTTTCAGGTCACCTACCTCCCAGTGCAGAAGAGTGGGATCATTGACCTAAAGGAACTAGA
GGCTGCTATCCAGCCAGATACTAGCCTGGTGTCAGTCATGACTGTGAACAATGAGATTGGAGTGAAGCAG
CCTATTGCAGAAATAGGGCGGATTTGTTCAAGTCGTAAAGTTTACTTCCATACTGATGCAGCCCAGGCTG
TTGGAAAAATCCCACTTGATGTCAATGACATGAAAATTGATCTCATGAGCATTAGTGGTCACAAAATCTA
CGGTCCCAAAGGGGTTGGTGCCATCTACATCCGTCGCCGGCCCCGTGTGCGTGTGGAGGCCCTGCAGAGT
GGAGGGGGGCAGGAGCGGGGTATGCGGTCTGGGACAGTGCCCACACCCTTAGTGGTGGGGCTGGGGGCTG
CGTGTGAGGTGGCACAGCAAGAGATGGAGTATGACCACAAGCGAATCTCAAAGTTGTCAGAGCGGCTGAT
ACAGAATATAATGAAGAGCCTTCCAGATGTGGTGATGAATGGGGACCCTAAGCACCATTATCCCGGCTGT
ATCAACCTCTCCTTTGCATATGTGGAAGGGGAAAGTCTGCTGATGGCACTGAAGGACGTTGCCTTATCCT
CAGGGAGTGCCGCTACCTCTGCATCCCTGGAGCCCTCTTATGTGCTTAGAGCAATTGGCACTGATGAGGA
TTTAGCGCACTCTTCTATCAGGTTTGGAATTGGCCGCTTCACTACAGAGGAGGAAGTGGACTACACAGTG
GAGAAATGCATTCAGCATGTGAAGCGTCTTCGAGAAATGAGCCCTCTCTGGGAGATGGTTCAGGATGGCA
TTGACCTCAAGAGCATCAAGTGGACCCAACACTAGAAGAATGGCCCTGAGAATTCGCCAGCACAGTGGTC
GACCCTGTGGAATGTGTGTCAGTTAGGGTGTGGAAAGTCCCCAGGCTCCCCAGCAGGCAGAAGTATGCAA
AGCATGCATCTCAATTAGTCAGCAACCAGGTGTGGAAAGTCCCCAGGCTCCCCAGCAGGCAGAAGTATGC
AAAGCATGCATCTCAATTAGTCAGCAACCATAGTCCCGCCCCTAACTCCGCCCATCCCGCCCCTAACTCC
GCCCAGTTCCGCCCATTCTCCGCCCCATGGCTGACTAATTTTTTTTATTTATGCAGAGGCCGAGGCCGCC
TCGGCCTCTGAGCTATTCCAGAAGTAGTGAGGAGGCTTTTTTGGAGGCCTAGGCTTTTGCAAAAAGCTTG
CCAGCTGGGGCGCCCTCTGGTAAGGTTGGGAAGCCCTGCAGATCTGATCCCGGGGGGCAATGAGATATGA
AAAAGCCTGAACTCACCGCGACGTCTGTCGAGAAGTTTCTGATCGAAAAGTTCGACAGCGTCTCCGACCT
GATGCAGCTCTCGGAGGGCGAAGAATCTCGTGCTTTCAGCTTCGATGTAGGAGGGCGTGGATATGTCCTG
CGGGTAAATAGCTGCGCCGATGGTTTCTACAAAGATCGTTATGTTTATCGGCACTTTGCATCGGCCGCGC
TCCCGATTCCGGAAGTGCTTGACATTGGGGAATTTAGCGAGAGCCTGACCTATTGCATCTCCCGCCGTGC
ACAGGGTGTCACGTTGCAAGACCTGCCTGAAACCGAACTGCCCGCTGTTCTGCAGCCGGTCGCGGAGGCC
ATGGATGCGATCGCTGCGGCCGATCTTAGCCAGACGAGCGGGTTCGGCCCATTCGGACCGCAAGGAATCG
GTCAATACACTACATGGCGTGATTTCATATGCGCGATTGCTGATCCCCATGTGTATCACTGGCAAACTGT
GATGGACGACACCGTCAGTGCGTCCGTCGCGCAGGCTCTCGATGAGCTGATGCTTTGGGCCGAGGACTGC
CCCGAAGTCCGGCACCTCGTGCACGCGGATTTCGGCTCCAACAATGTCCTGACGGACAATGGCCGCATAA
CAGCGGTCATTGACTGGAGCGAGGCGATGTTCGGGGATTCCCAATACGAGGTCGCCAACATCTTCTTCTG
GAGGCCGTGGTTGGCTTGTATGGAGCAGCAGACGCGCTACTTCGAGCGGAGGCATCCGGAGCTTGCAGGA
TCGCCGCGGCTCCGGGCGTATATGCTCCGCATTGGTCTTGACCAACTCTATCAGAGCTTGGTTGACGGCA
ATTTCGATGATGCAGCTTGGGCGCAGGGTCGATGCGACGCAATCGTCCGATCCGGAGCCGGGACTGTCGG
GCGTACACAAATCGCCCGCAGAAGCGCGGCCGTCTGGACCGATGGCTGTGTAGAAGTACTCGCCGATAGT
GGAAACCGACGCCCCAGCACTCGTCCGAGGGCAAAGGAATAGAGTAGATGCCGACCGGGATCTATCGATG
CGGCGGGTGTGGTGGTTACGCGTAATCTGCTGCTTGCAAACAAAAAAACCACCGCTACCAGCGGTGGTTT
GTTTGCCGGATCAAGAGCTACCAACTCTTTTTCCGAAGGTAACTGGCTTCAGCAGAGCGCAGATACCAAA
TACTGTTCTTCTAGTGTAGCCGTAGTTAGGCCACCACTTCAAGAACTCTGTAGCACCGCCTACATACCTC
GCTCTGCTAATCCTGTTACCAGTGGCTGCTGCCAGTGGCGATAAGTCGTGTCTTACCGGGTTGGACTCAA
GACGATAGTTACCGGATAAGGCGCAGCGGTCGGGCTGAACGGGGGGTTCGTGCACACAGCCCAGCTTGGA
GCGAACGACCTACACCGAACTGAGATACCTACAGCGTGAGCTATGAGAAAGCGCCACGCTTCCCGAAGGG
AGAAAGGCGGACAGGTATCCGGTAAGCGGCAGGGTCGGAACAGGAGAGCGCACGAGGGAGCTTCCAGGGG
GAAACGCCTGGTATCTTTATAGTCCTGTCGGGTTTCGCCACCTCTGACTTGAGCGTCGATTTTTGTGATG
CTCGTCAGGGGGGCGGAGCCTATGGAAAAACGCCAGCAACGCATCGATAAAATAAAAGATTTTATTTAGT
CTCCAGAAAAAGGGGGGAATGAAAGACCCCACCTGTAGGTTTGGCAAGCTAGCTTAAGTAACGCCATTTT
GCAAGGCATGGAAAAATACATAACTGAGAATAGAGAAGTTCAGATCAAGGTCAGGAACAGATGGAACAGC
TGAATATGGGCCAAACAGGATATCTGTGGTAAGCAGTTCCTGCCCCGGCTCAGGGCCAAGAACAGATGGA
ACAGCTGAATATGGGCCAAACAGGATATCTGTGGTAAGCAGTTCCTGCCCCGGCTCAGGGCCAAGAACAG
ATGGTCCCCAGATGCGGTCCAGCCCTCAGCAGTTTCTAGAGAACCATCAGATGTTTCCAGGGTGCCCCAA
GGACCTGAAATGACCCTGTGCCTTATTTGAACTAACCAATCAGTTCGCTTCTCGCTTCTGTTCGCGCGCT
TCTGCTCCCCGAGCTCAATAAAAGAGCCCACAACCCCTCACTCGGGGCGCCAGTCCTCCGATTGACTGAG
TCGCCCGGGTACCCGTGTATCCAATAAACCCTCTTGCAGTTGCATCCGACTTGTGGTCTCGCTGTTCCTT
GGGAGGGTCTCCTCTGAGTGATTGACTACCCGTCAGCGGGGGTCTTTCACATGCAGCATGTATCAAAATT
AATTTGGTTTTTTTTCTTAAGTATTTACATTAAATGGCCATAGTGCGGCCGCAAATCAATCTAAAGTATA
TATGAGTAAACTTGGTCTGACAGTTACCAATGCTTAATCAGTGAGGCACCTATCTCAGCGATCTGTCTAT
TTCGTTCATCCATAGTTGCCTGACTCCCCGTCGTGTAGATAACTACGATACGGGAGGGCTTACCATCTGG
CCCC
