>Addgene plasmid #102978 | pBabe hygro NFS1 CD | depositor partial sequence | sequence record 200634 | Forward insert
GCTCCGAGCCGCTTGGAGGCGGGCGGCAGTGGCGGTGACAGCGGCTCCAGGGCCGAAGCCCGCGGCGCCC
ACTCGGGGGCTGCGCCTGCGCGTTGGAGACCGTGCTCCTCAGTCTGCGGTTCCCGCAGATACAGCCGCTG
CCCCGGAGGTGGGGCCAGTGCTGCGACCTCTCTATATGGATGTGCAAGCTACAACTCCTCTGGACCCCCG
GGTGCTTGATGCCATGCTCCCTTACCTAATTAACTACTATGGGAACCCACACTCCCGGACACATGCTTAT
GGCTGGGAGAGTGAGGCAGCCATGGAACGTGCTCGTCAGCAAGTAGCATCTCTGATTGGAGCTGATCCTC
GTGAGATCATTTTTACTAGTGGTGCTACTGAATCCAACAACATAGCAATTAAGGGGGTGGCCCGATTCTA
CAGGTCACGGAAAAAGCACTTGATCACCACCCAGACAGAACACAAATGTGTCTTGGACTCCTGCCGTTCA
CTGGAAGCTGAGGGCTTTCAGGTCACCTACCTCCCAGTGCAGAAGAGTGGGATCATTGACCTAAAGGAAC
TAGAGGCTGCTATCCAGCCAGATACTAGCCTGGTGTCAGTCATGACTGTGAACAATGAGATTGGAGTGAA
GCAGCCTATTGCAGAAATAGGGCGGATTTGTTCAAGTCGTAAAGTTTACTTCCATACTGATGCAGCCCAG
GCTGTTGGAAAAATCCCACTTGATGTCAATGACATGAAAATTGATCTCATGAGCATTAGTGGTCACAAAA
TCTACGGTCCCAAAGGGGTTGGTGCCATCTACATCCGTCGCCGGCCCCGTGTGCGTGTGGAGGCCCTGCA
GAGTGGAGGGGGGCAGGAGCGGGGTATGCGGTCTGGGACAGTGCCCACAC
