>Addgene plasmid #102978 | pBabe hygro NFS1 CD | depositor partial sequence | sequence record 200635 | Reverse insert
CTTGGACTCCTGCCGTTCACTGGAAGCTGAGGGCTTTCAGGTCACCTACCTCCCAGTGCAGAAGAGTGGG
ATCATTGACCTAAAGGAACTAGAGGCTGCTATCCAGCCAGATACTAGCCTGGTGTCAGTCATGACTGTGA
ACAATGAGATTGGAGTGAAGCAGCCTATTGCAGAAATAGGGCGGATTTGTTCAAGTCGTAAAGTTTACTT
CCATACTGATGCAGCCCAGGCTGTTGGAAAAATCCCACTTGATGTCAATGACATGAAAATTGATCTCATG
AGCATTAGTGGTCACAAAATCTACGGTCCCAAAGGGGTTGGTGCCATCTACATCCGTCGCCGGCCCCGTG
TGCGTGTGGAGGCCCTGCAGAGTGGAGGGGGGCAGGAGCGGGGTATGCGGTCTGGGACAGTGCCCACACC
CTTAGTGGTGGGGCTGGGGGCTGCGTGTGAGGTGGCACAGCAAGAGATGGAGTATGACCACAAGCGAATC
TCAAAGTTGTCAGAGCGGCTGATACAGAATATAATGAAGAGCCTTCCAGATGTGGTGATGAATGGGGACC
CTAAGCACCATTATCCCGGCTGTATCAACCTCTCCTTTGCATATGTGGAAGGGGAAAGTCTGCTGATGGC
ACTGAAGGACGTTGCCTTATCCTCAGGGAGTGCCGCTACCTCTGCATCCCTGGAGCCCTCTTATGTGCTT
AGAGCAATTGGCACTGATGAGGATTTAGCGCACTCTTCTATCAGGTTTGGAATTGGCCGCTTCACTACAG
AGGAGGAAGTGGACTACACAGTGGAGAAATGCATTCAGCATGTGAAGCGTCTTCGAGAAATGAGCCCTCT
CTGGGAGATGGTTCAGGATGGCATTGACCTCAAGAGCATCAAGTGGACCCAACACTAGAAGAATGGCCCT
GAGAA
