[The description below was written by a language model from this plasmid's Addgene catalogue record.]
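Description:
pBabe hygro NFS1 CD is a retroviral mammalian expression plasmid built on the pBabe hygro backbone, carrying a catalytically dead ("CD") version of human NFS1, the cysteine desulfurase that supplies sulfur for iron-sulfur cluster biosynthesis. The plasmid is about 6.8 kb in total, with an insert of roughly 1.2 kb cloned between BamHI and EcoRI sites (the BamHI site was destroyed during cloning and the EcoRI site retained). It is propagated in bacteria as a high-copy plasmid under ampicillin selection, in a recombination-deficient strain of the kind commonly used to stabilise the repeated LTR sequences of retroviral vectors. Transduced mammalian cells are selected with hygromycin. No feature table is provided, so individual regulatory elements are not listed. pBabe-series vectors generally drive the insert from the retroviral 5′ LTR, include a packaging signal for virus production in packaging cells, and express the drug-resistance marker from a separate internal promoter.

The insert carries a C381A substitution at the catalytic-site cysteine, which is intended to abolish enzymatic activity. It also contains silent mutations that remove the binding site for a specific NFS1-targeting shRNA (shNFS1_1). This makes the cDNA resistant to knockdown, so it can be stably expressed in cells whose endogenous NFS1 is being depleted by that hairpin. The construct therefore suits rescue experiments as an inactive control, testing whether phenotypes of NFS1 loss depend on its desulfurase activity. The associated work concerns the role of NFS1 in lung tumours and in protection from ferroptosis. No epitope tag or reporter is recorded.
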