Addgene plasmid #102978: pBabe hygro NFS1 CD
Purpose: Expression of NFS1 C381A mutant
Depositing lab: Richard Possemato. Depositing organization: NYU Grossman School of Medicine. Publication: NFS1 undergoes positive selection in lung tumours and protects cells from ferroptosis. Alvarez SW, Sviderskiy VO, Terzi EM, Papagiannakopoulos T, Moreira AL, Adams S, Sabatini DM, Birsoy K, Possemato R. Nature. 2017 Nov 22. doi: 10.1038/nature24637. PubMed 29168506.
Backbone
  Vector backbone: pBabe hygro
  Backbone size w/o insert (bp): 5578
  Total vector size (bp): 6772
  Vector type: Mammalian Expression, Retroviral
  Selectable markers: Hygromycin
Growth in bacteria
  Bacterial resistance: Ampicillin, 100 μg/mL
  Growth temperature: 37°C
  Growth strain: NEB Stable
  Copy number: High Copy
Gene/Insert
  Gene/Insert name: NFS1 C381A
  Species: H. sapiens (human)
  Insert size (bp): 1194
  Mutation: C381A catalytic site mutant, Silent mutations to eliminate shNFS1_1 binding site
  GenBank ID: NM_021100
  Entrez Gene: NFS1 (a.k.a. COXPD52, HUSSY-08, IscS, NIFS)
  Cloning method: Restriction Enzyme; 5′ cloning site BamHI (destroyed during cloning); 3′ cloning site EcoRI (not destroyed)
  Sequencing primers: 5′ pBabe F
Terms and licenses: Academic/Nonprofit Terms; Industry Terms: Not Available to Industry
How to cite: pBabe hygro NFS1 CD was a gift from Richard Possemato (Addgene plasmid # 102978 ; http://n2t.net/addgene:102978 ; RRID:Addgene_102978)
